>Addgene plasmid #232611 | pAS3-rab-3P::AI::QF+hGR | addgene full sequence | sequence record 462127 | Addgene NGS Result
GCTAACAACTTGGAAATGAAATAAGCTTGCATGCCTGCAGGCGAGTTTTGACTGGCTTTCAAAAACTGAG
TGATTACTAATTATTTTTGAAAAAATTAACAGTTGTGATATGATATTTAGACATTTTTGCAATATATAAT
TTGTTTGAAAAAAAAACATTTTTTAATGGTCTTCGAAGCTATAATAGTTTTTCGTAAAATTTTAAATAAA
ACAGCTGACAGATATCCACATTCAATAATTGAAAGTATGCAGTTCTCTTTTTTTTTGTCAAATAGAAAAA
AAGTAACAGATGGTCAGATATAATCTAGGTTAATCTGACTCTGGTCATCGATGAACTCATTTTCATCATA
ATCATTCTTCTTTCAAATGGTCTGTTCGGAATTCGAATATTCAATAAATGGATATCTTATTAGATGCTCC
GGATTTATTCCACCAAACTTCCAAGACGTAAGTTCAATTTAAACAAAATTACTATAGCTTGAAAAAATGA
GAAAAAACGAGCAGATAAAAAAATAACAGAAAAAATCCATAAAAATGACGAGGGTTCCGTGCGAAAATCG
TCATTGTTTTTGGCTTGCATCACACTTTTCCGCGAGTCAGCCACACTGTTTTATCGATTATTATTTTTCT
GATTTCAGAAACCGGAAACTTACAACTGAGATGCTTTCATTTTGATTTTTTTAAATTTAGTTTTGATTTC
AGCGATTTGTTTGAATATAATTATGCATGAGTTGGCTTTTGCATTTTTAGATAAATAAGTTCACATGCTC
GGACAAATTGTGTGGTTTAATCTGTGAAAGTTTTGAATCTTCTGTTTGAAAAAAAAAACATTTTTAATTT
GTATATACGAGTGAATTGGTTAGGCCCTGGTTACGTTTTCCAGCGAATTCATTCAAATTTCTTATTTTTT
CTATTTTTTCAATTAAATAATTTAGTTCTCTATCACATGTGTATGATCAAAATTTCATTCCTAATCGTAA
GCAAATTTAGGCTCATCCGTAGTATAATTTTGTTATGAAGGGCTTCACAGTAAAAGCTCAAACTCCAACA
TTTAGCAACTAGCAACCAACAAAAAACCAAAGAAATGTCAGTTTTGAAAAGTCGTTATTTCTTTGTCTTC
TCACAATTCACACATCATCTTCTCGTTTTCCTCCGTTTTTTTGTCGTGCTTCCTTCTTTTCTTTACACAT
TTTTCTAACCTTTTTTTAAGTCTATCCTCTCCTAATCCTTTGTACTCTCTAATCAGTTTTGCTGGTTGTG
CTGCACAATTTTTATCAGATTTATGCGCGAAACAAAAGCCTCTCGCGGAGAGCTCCGCCAAATCCGGTCT
TCTTTTTTCCTTGCCTATCGGATTTCACAAACATTCAGTTTGTCACTTGACGATGTGTTGGAGGCATTAC
TACTAGGAAGTGTTATTCATATTTTTTATTCGTTTCTTTTTGGTGACTAAACGAAATATTCCGAACGTTT
TCCTGATTTCAGGCGGCGGAAACGAAGAAGACCACGAATAATCAACAGGCTGCCATTGCATCCGCCAGAA
GTCGAGTGAGTTCTTTGAAAATCTTTATTAGAGTTATTTGTGACAATTTGCCACTTTTTTTTTAATGTTT
AATGAATCTGTAACGAAATTAATACCAAGGGTGTCCAACAGAACTATCTGAGCGGTTATTTAATTTTTAG
ATAGTATATTTCTTCCGATCGTAACATACATATTTTCAAGCATAGTACTGTGATTTAAGTTACAGTTTTC
CAATCAGTCTTGATTTTAATAAAAACTTTTCAACTGCAAAAATGCCTCTGAAGTATTTTTCTATATTTTT
ATAGTTGAATAATTTTTTGATTGGCACAAAGACCGCCGAGATATGAGCCGTTAAAGTAAAGCTGCATGGA
TTCAATATGGTTTGTATTTGATTGGAGTCACTTACATGGAAATATTTGTATTTAAATCTCATATTTTAAA
ACAAGACAAACACCAAATTAAATTTTTATTAATCTGAACATTTTTCAATCGATTTGGTAAACAAATTATT
AGATGTTTCCCTCAAAAATTGTAACAATTCCTAAATTGTGGCACTTATAATAACATCGTCCTGAATTCTC
AAAAAAAACCGAATGCTAAGAGAGATTTCGTTTAACTGGGACCTGTAACTGAATTTTCAAATATTGGCAG
TTTTTGATAAACTGGGAGGGAAATCAAAAACCAAAACTACAGTACCCCTCGTGTTATAATAAATTGTCAT
TCACTCCTTTTTTGTTCCCAACATTTGCTCCCATCTCCTGACGAGAAAGAACAATTTTATGAGCACGGGA
ACCCGTGGGCGTCCATCCGTTCCTCCTGTGCAATTTCAGCCCCCTTCCTCTACATTCTCTGTGTTCCCGT
TTTTATCGTTTTATGGGTATCGGGAACGGACAGATCGCTTCCATTTGCTTCTATTCCGTCCTCACAAGAC
GTCCCACTAACTGATTTTCTTCTGATTTCTTTTCACTGAAAATGGGAAAGAAAGAAAAAGACGATGAATC
GACGACTTCTTCTCAGGAGAAGGTGAAGAAGAAGGATAAGGAGAAAGTTCATCTAAGGCTGAAAGATAAA
GTAAAAAAACTTAGAAAATCTAAGTCGATTGCAGTATCTTCTCCAGCTGATTATATGACTTGTCAGTGTG
AACCATGCAAAAAAGTAGCTCTCGAGGTAATAATTTTTAAACTCAATACGTAGTTAAGTTTGAACTCCTT
TTAATTTACTTATCATCTAATTTACCGTCACAATAGTACTTCCATTAGCAATTATTTTAAAATTACATGC
ATAGCTTCAATGTTCGTTTTTTTGCGTTCTCATATCGTATGTTGTCTGCCTCTCGAATACTGACTGTCCG
ACTAGAATGTCCCGGTAGGATTACTGTACGGTCACTGGGAATAAACTGTTTCTGAAATCAATCTGAAATT
CCGTAGATCTTCTTGGTTCAATTTCTTATTCCTCAATCTTTGGACAACGTCACCTTCAGAGTCGTCGTTG
AGTATCCCATCATTAACTAGTCAATCTTTCTCTCTTTTTCATTTCCCCCAACTTTTCTGCATATTTTTTG
ACGACGACGACCTCGACGGCAACGAGAATACATTTATCTATTTTTTAGTATAGCATATATACATTTTCTA
CTTTTCTCTAACCCATTTCAGACGTATAGATTTTGGTTTTCGAATGCAACTTTGAGATTTTTCAAAGATC
TTCAGATGGGAGCAGTGGACTGTCTATTTGATATTCTTAAAATGTACTCTATAAAAGATGAAACTGTAAT
GACCAATTCCCTACATAAATATTTTTAACTAATTGGTCGGATATTTGGGGATCAGAGAAGTACTTGTTTT
TGCGATATTAATAATGATATATTTTTCTAGTAAAAAAATGTTAAGCGATTTGTGAATAATTAAGTTGGCT
TGAAAAAGATTTTTTGATAGCTATGTATTTTGTTAATTTAAATCAGATTTTAAAACTTTATTATTGACTA
TTTATATATATTATATATTATATATTTTCATGGTTTAATCAAAATCTATTAAATTATTTCTAAGATCTCT
AAATATCGAATTCTCTAAAAAGCTTCATCAACAAAAGCATTTCAATTATCTAACACAATGAGAATAATTC
AAGAACTGAAATAGAAAGAAATCTAGAAAAAAAAGAGAGTGAGGTGCCCTATTAAATCGGTGCTCTCCTC
TCTAACAGAAGCGCCTACACGCACCCAAGAGAGCTCTTTTTCTTTCTTTTTTCGGAGCACACATACACGC
ATACACTCCTCAGAAGTGTATAGAGAAAATGGGAGAAGAAGCGAAAGAAGACGAAGAAGCGGTTGTGATG
TATGCATCGGGCGTTTCTATCCCTCTCCGTGAGCAACGAGCTAGTCAACCCATCGATCCATTTTTGTGAG
CACACACAGAGAGAGACTCAAACACACTCACAGCTTCACACTGAGCTCCAAGAGCTCTGTAGAGAGAAGC
CAGAGTATGCTTTCCTCGATTTTCCTAACGTCTTCTTCTTCTGCTTTTTTCTTTTTCCCAACGAGTTGTA
GTCCACTAACTTCAATTTTTCCTCCAGAGAAAGAGTTTTAGAGAGACAGCTGATAAATACACTAGAGAAA
TAAAAAGAATGATAAAAATTTGCTATTTTAATCAGTTCCCTCTCGTTTCTCTAAGTTTTGTTGTTGGGTT
GGGAAATTAAAATTGGAAAATGGAAATAACGTTTTTTTCTGTCTAATCTTGAATTCTCCAGACATTTCTT
ATTTCCTTTTTTGTTGCAAGTTTTTCTTCCTTCTCTAATTTTTAATCAAAGATATCTCGCTATGAACTTT
GAATTTTTGATATTTTGATTCTATAAATACATAAAGTAATCTAAATGCTCTTTTAAAATAAATCTACAGT
AGCCCTATTTTCAGGGATCCCCGGGATTGGCCAAAGGACCCAAAGGTATGTTTCGAATGATACTAACATA
ACATAGAACATTTTCAGGAGGACCCTTGGAGGGTACCGAGCTCAGAAAAAATGCCACCAAAACGCAAGAC
ACTCAATGCCGCTGCCGAAGCCAATGCCCACGCTGATGGCCATGCTGATGGCAATGCTGATGGTCATGTC
GCTAACACTGCAGCAAGCAGCAACAACGCCCGTTTTGCGGACTTGACCAACATTGACACACCCGGCCTCG
GCCCTACCACGACGACGTTACTTGTCGAGCCCGCTCGTTCGAAACGCCAGAGAGTCTCGAGGGCCTGTGA
TCAGTGTCGAGCTGCACGTGAAAAGTGTGATGGAATCCAGCCGGCTTGCTTCCCCTGTGTGTCGCAGGGC
CGGTCGTGTACCTACCAGGCCAGTCCCAAGAAGCGAGGAGTCCAGACGGGCTACATCCGCACTCTCGAAC
TGGCTCTGGCTTGGATGTTCGAGAACGTTGCCCGCAGCGAGGACGCCCTCCACAATCTTTTGGTCCGTGA
TGCTGGCCAGGGCAGCGCTCTCCTGGTCGGCAAAGACTCGCCTGCTGCAGAACGCCTCCATGCAAGATGG
GCGACGAGTCGAGTCAACAAAAGCATCACCCGTCTTCTCTCAGGTCAGGCCGCACAAGATCCATCTGAAG
ACGGCCAATCCCCGTCCGAAGACATAAATGTCCAAGATGCCGGGGCAAAGACATCCGACTTCCCTCATGC
GCCTCACTTGACTTTCTCGGCGCCTAAGTCTAGTACAGCTGAGACACGCACTCTACCAGGCCCGGTCCGA
CCACCTATTTCGGCAAACACCCTGGAAAACAACCTTCAGCCAGATGGAACCGGGATAGGGAAGCTACCAC
CCAATCATTGGCGCCTGCTGGATATCTACTTTTCCTACACGCATTCTTGGCTCCCTATCCTCGAGAAGAA
AGACATGTACCAAGCATTGTACCAGTACTCTGAACAAGGCTCGTTGCTTCCCTCTGCGAATGTCGAGTCT
GGCGTTCATGCCGAGCTTTGGAGCGCGCTCGCCCTGGCGTCCTTCCAGGCTGCTGCTACTGCTGCATCGA
GTGCTACGGGTCCAGCTTCAGCTGCTCATGGCCATGACAATGCCATCAATCCTTCACCTGCAGACATATC
TGACACAGCCCGAAAGCTCATACCTTTGGAAAGCGGGCCGTTCCAGGTTCAGCACTGCAGAGCGTTGCTG
CTTCTTTGTCTCGTAAGCCTTGGGCGGGATGATTGGGAGTCTGCTTGGTTGCTGGTTGGCTTTGCGGTCC
GCGTCCTACTTGTTGTTCGCACCCAGTTGCCTCCTGATGATGACCGGCCACGACCAAGAATGCGTGCGCT
GCTCGTCGCGTGCTTCATCGTGGATACCATTGTGTCTATGAGACACAACGTGCCGGCCCATCTCAAGCCA
GACGACATTGCGGATCTGCCGTTACCTGAAGACGGTCAAGATCAATGGGAGCCGTGGACACCATGTGAGG
GCTTAGGCGGTGAACACACCATGCTGCAAATGTTGAGGAACCCGGCATACCCTTTAAGCACATTCAACCA
CCTATATGGCGTGACCAAGCTGGTTGCTTTGGAGCTTCTGCCAAGAATACGAACATCTTCACAGAACGCT
CCCTTGGAGTTCAGGTCGCGGTTGCAGCAGGTAATCGGCCACAATTCTCCCTTCAGCGTCTTTGTCCTTT
CCCAGGATACAGCATCGGCTTTTGTGCCTACTGCATACCTTACCCGTACCGTTTATTTATGGGCAGCTGC
CTTTTCTGAGCCTCTCAACGAACACTACTCGCATCTTCTGATCGAAACTCTTGATCAGTATCAGAAGCGG
TTTGGTACATATGCAATCCCACCTCTGATCCCTTCTCTTCTAGACTCCCTTCTTGCTTTAAAGAAACAAT
CACATTCTTCAGAGCGGCATCGAAGGCACTTGGAAGAGCTTTTCCCCGCCTACTCCTCCATTTGGCCTCG
GGGAGGCCGACACAGCAATACTGGCCTCCAACCCATACGACAACTTGAGCTTCCGCCGACTGCGACTGCC
ACTGCAAGTATCATGCCCCATGTCATGGAACAGCCCCTGTCAACGTCAATAAATCCGGTCAATGATCGGT
TTAATGGAATACCGAATCCTACCCCCTACAATAGCGATGCGGCCCTAGACGCAATTACTCAAACCAATGA
CTACGGATCAGTCAATACCCATGGCATTCTCAGTACATATCCACCACCTGCCACCCACTTGAACGAGGCC
TCGGTGGCCCTTGCGCCTGGAGGTGCTCCTCCCAGACCACCCCCGCCATACGTTGATAGTACAACGAACC
ATCCTCCTTACCATAGTAACCTCGTCCCCATGGCCAATTTCGGATATTCGACTGTAGACTATGATGCGAT
GGTGGATGATCTGGCATCGATCGAGTACACGGATGCGGTTGACGTTGATCCGCAGTTCATGACGAACCTC
GGGTTTGTCCCAGGGTGTAATTTTAGCGATATCAACACGTATGAGCAAGTTCCTGCAACGTTACCACAAC
TCACCCCTACCCTGGTGTCACTGTTGGAGGTTATTGAACCTGAAGTGTTATATGCAGGATATGATAGCTC
TGTTCCAGACTCAACTTGGAGGATCATGACTACGCTCAACATGTTAGGAGGGCGGCAAGTGATTGCAGCA
GTGAAATGGGCAAAGGCAATACCAGGTTTCAGGAACTTACACCTGGATGACCAAATGACCCTACTGCAGT
ACTCCTGGATGTTTCTTATGGCATTTGCTCTGGGGTGGAGATCATATAGACAATCAAGTGCAAACCTGCT
GTGTTTTGCTCCTGATCTGATTATTAATGAGCAGAGAATGACTCTACCCTGCATGTACGACCAATGTAAA
CACATGCTGTATGTTTCCTCTGAGTTACACAGGCTTCAGGTATCTTATGAAGAGTATCTCTGTATGAAAA
CCTTACTGCTTCTCTCTTCAGTTCCTAAGGACGGTCTGAAGAGCCAAGAGCTATTTGATGAAATTAGAAT
GACCTACATCAAAGAGCTAGGAAAAGCCATTGTCAAGAGGGAAGGAAACTCCAGCCAGAACTGGCAGCGG
TTTTATCAACTGACAAAACTCTTGGATTCTATGCATGAAGTGGTTGAAAATCTCCTTAACTATTGCTTCC
AAACATTTTTGGATAAGACCATGAGTATTGAATTCCCCGAGATGTTAGCTGAAATCATCACCAATCAGAT
ACCAAAATATTCAAATGGAAATATCAAAAAACTTCTGTTTCATCAAAAGTAGGCGCCGGTCGCTACCATT
ACCAACTTGTCTGGTGTCAAAAATAATAGGGGCCGCTGTCATCAGAGTAAGTTTAAACTGAGTTCTACTA
ACTAACGAGTAATATTTAAATTTTCAGCATCTCGCGCCCGTGCCTCTGACTTCTAAGTCCAATTACTCTT
CAACATCCCTACATGCTCTTTCTCCCTGTGCTCCCACCCCCTATTTTTGTTATTATCAAAAAACTTCTCT
TAATTTCTTTGTTTTTTAGCTTCTTTTAAGTCACCTCTAACAATGAAATTGTGTAGATTCAAAAATAGAA
TTAATTCGTAATAAAAAGTCGAAAAAAATTGTGCTCCCTCCCCCCATTAATAATAATTCTATCCCAAAAT
CTACACAATGTTCTGTGTACACTTCTTATGTTTTTTACTTCTGATAAATTTTTTTGAAACATCATAGAAA
AAACCGCACACAAAATACCTTATCATATGTTACGTTTCAGTTTATGACCGCAATTTTTATTTCTTCGCAC
GTCTGGGCCTCTCATGACGTCAAATCATGCTCATCGTGAAAAAGTTTTGGAGTATTTTTGGAATTTTTCA
ATCAAGTGAAAGTTTATGAAATTAATTTTCCTGCTTTTGCTTTTTGGGGTTTCCCCTATTGTTTGTCAAG
ATTTCGAGGACGGCGTTTTTCTTGCTAAAATCACAAGTATTGATGAGCACGATGCAAGAAAGATCGGAAG
AAGGTTTGGGTTTGAGGCTCAGTGGAAGGTGAGTAGAAGTTGATAATTTGAAAGTGGAGTAGTGTCTATG
GGGTTTTTGCCTTAAATGACAGAATACATTCCCAATATACCAAACATAACTGTTTCCTACTAGTCGGCCG
TACGGGCCCTTTCGTCTCGCGCGTTTCGGTGATGACGGTGAAAACCTCTGACACATGCAGCTCCCGGAGA
CGGTCACAGCTTGTCTGTAAGCGGATGCCGGGAGCAGACAAGCCCGTCAGGGCGCGTCAGCGGGTGTTGG
CGGGTGTCGGGGCTGGCTTAACTATGCGGCATCAGAGCAGATTGTACTGAGAGTGCACCATATGCGGTGT
GAAATACCGCACAGATGCGTAAGGAGAAAATACCGCATCAGGCGGCCTTAAGGGCCTCGTGATACGCCTA
TTTTTATAGGTTAATGTCATGATAATAATGGTTTCTTAGACGTCAGGTGGCACTTTTCGGGGAAATGTGC
GCGGAACCCCTATTTGTTTATTTTTCTAAATACATTCAAATATGTATCCGCTCATGAGACAATAACCCTG
ATAAATGCTTCAATAATATTGAAAAAGGAAGAGTATGAGTATTCAACATTTCCGTGTCGCCCTTATTCCC
TTTTTTGCGGCATTTTGCCTTCCTGTTTTTGCTCACCCAGAAACGCTGGTGAAAGTAAAAGATGCTGAAG
ATCAGTTGGGTGCACGAGTGGGTTACATCGAACTGGATCTCAACAGCGGTAAGATCCTTGAGAGTTTTCG
CCCCGAAGAACGTTTTCCAATGATGAGCACTTTTAAAGTTCTGCTATGTGGCGCGGTATTATCCCGTATT
GACGCCGGGCAAGAGCAACTCGGTCGCCGCATACACTATTCTCAGAATGACTTGGTTGAGTACTCACCAG
TCACAGAAAAGCATCTTACGGATGGCATGACAGTAAGAGAATTATGCAGTGCTGCCATAACCATGAGTGA
TAACACTGCGGCCAACTTACTTCTGACAACGATCGGAGGACCGAAGGAGCTAACCGCTTTTTTGCACAAC
ATGGGGGATCATGTAACTCGCCTTGATCGTTGGGAACCGGAGCTGAATGAAGCCATACCAAACGACGAGC
GTGACACCACGATGCCTGTAGCAATGGCAACAACGTTGCGCAAACTATTAACTGGCGAACTACTTACTCT
AGCTTCCCGGCAACAATTAATAGACTGGATGGAGGCGGATAAAGTTGCAGGACCACTTCTGCGCTCGGCC
CTTCCGGCTGGCTGGTTTATTGCTGATAAATCTGGAGCCGGTGAGCGTGGGTCTCGCGGTATCATTGCAG
CACTGGGGCCAGATGGTAAGCCCTCCCGTATCGTAGTTATCTACACGACGGGGAGTCAGGCAACTATGGA
TGAACGAAATAGACAGATCGCTGAGATAGGTGCCTCACTGATTAAGCATTGGTAACTGTCAGACCAAGTT
TACTCATATATACTTTAGATTGATTTAAAACTTCATTTTTAATTTAAAAGGATCTAGGTGAAGATCCTTT
TTGATAATCTCATGACCAAAATCCCTTAACGTGAGTTTTCGTTCCACTGAGCGTCAGACCCCGTAGAAAA
GATCAAAGGATCTTCTTGAGATCCTTTTTTTCTGCGCGTAATCTGCTGCTTGCAAACAAAAAAACCACCG
CTACCAGCGGTGGTTTGTTTGCCGGATCAAGAGCTACCAACTCTTTTTCCGAAGGTAACTGGCTTCAGCA
GAGCGCAGATACCAAATACTGTTCTTCTAGTGTAGCCGTAGTTAGGCCACCACTTCAAGAACTCTGTAGC
ACCGCCTACATACCTCGCTCTGCTAATCCTGTTACCAGTGGCTGCTGCCAGTGGCGATAAGTCGTGTCTT
ACCGGGTTGGACTCAAGACGATAGTTACCGGATAAGGCGCAGCGGTCGGGCTGAACGGGGGGTTCGTGCA
CACAGCCCAGCTTGGAGCGAACGACCTACACCGAACTGAGATACCTACAGCGTGAGCTATGAGAAAGCGC
CACGCTTCCCGAAGGGAGAAAGGCGGACAGGTATCCGGTAAGCGGCAGGGTCGGAACAGGAGAGCGCACG
AGGGAGCTTCCAGGGGGAAACGCCTGGTATCTTTATAGTCCTGTCGGGTTTCGCCACCTCTGACTTGAGC
GTCGATTTTTGTGATGCTCGTCAGGGGGGCGGAGCCTATGGAAAAACGCCAGCAACGCGGCCTTTTTACG
GTTCCTGGCCTTTTGCTGGCCTTTTGCTCACATGTTCTTTCCTGCGTTATCCCCTGATTCTGTGGATAAC
CGTATTACCGCCTTTGAGTGAGCTGATACCGCTCGCCGCAGCCGAACGACCGAGCGCAGCGAGTCAGTGA
GCGAGGAAGCGGAAGAGCGCCCAATACGCAAACCGCCTCTCCCCGCGCGTTGGCCGATTCATTAATGCAG
CTGGCACGACAGGTTTCCCGACTGGAAAGCGGGCAGTGAGCGCAACGCAATTAATGTGAGTTAGCTCACT
CATTAGGCACCCCAGGCTTTACACTTTATGCTTCCGGCTCGTATGTTGTGTGGAATTGTGAGCGGATAAC
AATTTCACACAGGAAACAGCTATGACCATGATTACGCCAAGCTGTAAGTTTAAACATGATCTTACTAACT
AACTATTCTCATTTAAATTTTCAGAGCTTAAAAATGGCTGAAATCACTCACAACGATGGATAC
Features (pLannotate 1.2.2; 13 found; start..end, strand, type, name):
     23..41      -  misc_feature   MCS (fragment): pUC18/19 multiple cloning site
   4531..6978    +  CDS            qa-1f: QA1F_NEUCR - Protein predicted: Swiss-Prot protein existence level 4. Transcription activation of genes for enzymes and proteins of quinate metabolism by binding to a 16 base-pair sequence (consensus 5'- GGRTAARYRYTTAYCC-3') in front of each Qa genes. From Neurospora crassa (strain ATCC 24698 / 74-OR23-1A / CBS 708.71 / DSM 1257 / FGSC 987).
   6979..7749    +  CDS            NR3C1 (fragment): GCR_HUMAN - Also known as GRL. Experimental evidence at protein level: Swiss-Prot protein existence level 1. [Isoform Alpha-D3]: Has lowest transcriptional activation activity of all isoforms created by alternative initiation (PubMed:15866175, PubMed:23820903). Has transcriptional repression activity (PubMed:23303127). From Homo sapiens (Human).
   8346..8498    +  CDS            aex-5 (fragment): AEX5_CAEEL - Also known as kpc-3 From Caenorhabditis elegans.
   8626..8661    +  CDS            rop (fragment): Rop protein, which maintains plasmids at low copy number; rop
   8763..8862    +  misc_feature   bom (fragment): basis of mobility region from pBR322
   8960..9064    +  promoter       AmpR promoter: bla
   9065..9925    +  CDS            AmpR: β-lactamase; bla; confers resistance to ampicillin, carbenicillin, and related antibiotics
  10096..10684   +  rep_origin     ori: high-copy-number ColE1/pMB1/pBR322/pUC origin of replication
  10867..10959   +  CDS            lacI (fragment): lac repressor; lacI; The lac repressor binds to the lac operator to inhibit transcription in E. coli. This inhibition can be relieved by adding lactose or isopropyl-β-D-thiogalactopyranoside (IPTG).
  10972..10993   +  protein_bind   CAP binding site: CAP binding activates transcription in the presence of cAMP. E. coli catabolite activator protein
  11008..11038   +  promoter       lac promoter: promoter for the E. coli lac operon
  11042..11064   +  protein_bind   lac operator (fragment): The lac repressor binds to the lac operator to inhibit transcription in E. coli. This inhibition can be relieved by adding lactose or isopropyl-β-D-thiogalactopyranoside (IPTG). lac repressor encoded by lacI
