[The description below was written by a language model from this plasmid's Addgene catalogue record and pLannotate feature annotations shown in this document.]
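Description:
pAS3-rab-3P::AI::QF+hGR is an 11.2 kb worm expression plasmid built on the pAS3 backbone for transgenesis in Caenorhabditis elegans. It is propagated in E. coli as a high-copy plasmid through a ColE1/pUC-type origin and selected with ampicillin via the bla (AmpR) gene and its promoter. The annotation also picks up pUC-derived remnants (a multiple cloning site fragment, lac promoter/operator, CAP binding site, and short lacI, rop and bom fragments), which are backbone carry-over rather than functional parts of the payload.

The payload is a synthetic chimeric transcription factor, QF+hGR. The feature table shows the Neurospora crassa qa-1F (QF) coding sequence, the quinate-regulon activator that binds QUAS sites in the Q binary expression system. It is followed immediately by a fragment of human NR3C1, the glucocorticoid receptor. Fusing a receptor portion like this to a transcription factor is a standard way of making its activity depend on a glucocorticoid ligand, although the record itself does not describe the induction scheme.

According to the catalogue entry, expression is driven pan-neuronally by the rab-3 promoter and terminated by the unc-54 3' UTR. Neither element is annotated by the automated tool, but the large unannotated region upstream of the coding sequence and the stretch downstream of it are consistent with their positions. A short aex-5 match lies in that downstream region. The "AI" in the name is not defined in the record.

The associated publication describes a transgenic worm for interrogating neural signal propagation, so this plasmid likely supplies the neuron-wide driver component for QUAS-controlled effector or reporter transgenes in that strain.
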