Addgene plasmid #232611: pAS3-rab-3P::AI::QF+hGR
Purpose: Pan-neuronal expression of chimeric protein 'QF+hGR', regulated by rab-3 promoter and unc-54 3' UTR
Depositing lab: Andrew Leifer. Depositing organization: Princeton University. Publication: TWISP: a transgenic worm for interrogating signal propagation in Caenorhabditis elegans. Sharma AK, Randi F, Kumar S, Dvali S, Leifer AM. Genetics. 2024 Jul 8;227(3):iyae077. doi: 10.1093/genetics/iyae077. PubMed 38733622.
Backbone
  Vector backbone: pAS3
  Backbone manufacturer: Anuj Sharma
  Vector type: Worm Expression
Growth in bacteria
  Bacterial resistance: Ampicillin, 100 μg/mL
  Growth temperature: 37°C
  Growth strain: DH5alpha
  Copy number: High Copy
Gene/Insert
  Gene/Insert name: QF+hGR
  Species: Synthetic
  Mutation: N/A
  Cloning method: Ligation Independent Cloning
Terms and licenses: Academic/Nonprofit Terms; Industry Terms: Not Available to Industry
How to cite: pAS3-rab-3P::AI::QF+hGR was a gift from Andrew Leifer (Addgene plasmid # 232611 ; http://n2t.net/addgene:232611 ; RRID:Addgene_232611)
